>Addgene plasmid #227222 | V485G FL USP7 | addgene full sequence | sequence record 449527 | Addgene NGS Result
TTGAGATCCTTTTTTTCTGCGCGTAATCTGCTGCTTGCAAACAAAAAAACCACCGCTACCAGCGGTGGTT
TGTTTGCCGGATCAAGAGCTACCAACTCTTTTTCCGAAGGTAACTGGCTTCAGCAGAGCGCAGATACCAA
ATACTGTCCTTCTAGTGTAGCCGTAGTTAGGCCACCACTTCAAGAACTCTGTAGCACCGCCTACATACCT
CGCTCTGCTAATCCTGTTACCAGTGGCTGCTGCCAGTGGCGATAAGTCGTGTCTTACCGGGTTGGACTCA
AGACGATAGTTACCGGATAAGGCGCAGCGGTCGGGCTGAACGGGGGGTTCGTGCACACAGCCCAGCTTGG
AGCGAACGACCTACACCGAACTGAGATACCTACAGCGTGAGCTATGAGAAAGCGCCACGCTTCCCGAAGG
GAGAAAGGCGGACAGGTATCCGGTAAGCGGCAGGGTCGGAACAGGAGAGCGCACGAGGGAGCTTCCAGGG
GGAAACGCCTGGTATCTTTATAGTCCTGTCGGGTTTCGCCACCTCTGACTTGAGCGTCGATTTTTGTGAT
GCTCGTCAGGGGGGCGGAGCCTATGGAAAAACGCCAGCAACGCGGCCTTTTTACGGTTCCTGGCCTTTTG
CTGGCCTTTTGCTCACATGTTCTTTCCTGCGTTATCCCCTGATTCTGTGGATAACCGTATTACCGCCTTT
GAGTGAGCTGATACCGCTCGCCGCAGCCGAACGACCGAGCGCAGCGAGTCAGTGAGCGAGGAAGCGGAAG
AGCGCCTGATGCGGTATTTTCTCCTTACGCATCTGTGCGGTATTTCACACCGCAATGGTGCACTCTCAGT
ACAATCTGCTCTGATGCCGCATAGTTAAGCCAGTATACACTCCGCTATCGCTACGTGACTGGGTCATGGC
TGCGCCCCGACACCCGCCAACACCCGCTGACGCGCCCTGACGGGCTTGTCTGCTCCCGGCATCCGCTTAC
AGACAAGCTGTGACCGTCTCCGGGAGCTGCATGTGTCAGAGGTTTTCACCGTCATCACCGAAACGCGCGA
GGCAGCTGCGGTAAAGCTCATCAGCGTGGTCGTGAAGCGATTCACAGATGTCTGCCTGTTCATCCGCGTC
CAGCTCGTTGAGTTTCTCCAGAAGCGTTAATGTCTGGCTTCTGATAAAGCGGGCCATGTTAAGGGCGGTT
TTTTCCTGTTTGGTCACTGATGCCTCCGTGTAAGGGGGATTTCTGTTCATGGGGGTAATGATACCGATGA
AACGAGAGAGGATGCTCACGATACGGGTTACTGATGATGAACATGCCCGGTTACTGGAACGTTGTGAGGG
TAAACAACTGGCGGTATGGATGCGGCGGGACCAGAGAAAAATCACTCAGGGTCAATGCCAGCGCTTCGTT
AATACAGATGTAGGTGTTCCACAGGGTAGCCAGCAGCATCCTGCGATGCAGATCCGGAACATAATGGTGC
AGGGCGCTGACTTCCGCGTTTCCAGACTTTACGAAACACGGAAACCGAAGACCATTCATGTTGTTGCTCA
GGTCGCAGACGTTTTGCAGCAGCAGTCGCTTCACGTTCGCTCGCGTATCGGTGATTCATTCTGCTAACCA
GTAAGGCAACCCCGCCAGCCTAGCCGGGTCCTCAACGACAGGAGCACGATCATGCGCACCCGTGGGGCCG
CCATGCCGGCGATAATGGCCTGCTTCTCGCCGAAACGTTTGGTGGCGGGACCAGTGACGAAGGCTTGAGC
GAGGGCGTGCAAGATTCCGAATACCGCAAGCGACAGGCCGATCATCGTCGCGCTCCAGCGAAAGCGGTCC
TCGCCGAAAATGACCCAGAGCGCTGCCGGCACCTGTCCTACGAGTTGCATGATAAAGAAGACAGTCATAA
GTGCGGCGACGATAGTCATGCCCCGCGCCCACCGGAAGGAGCTGACTGGGTTGAAGGCTCTCAAGGGCAT
CGGTCGAGATCCCGGTGCCTAATGAGTGAGCTAACTTACATTAATTGCGTTGCGCTCACTGCCCGCTTTC
CAGTCGGGAAACCTGTCGTGCCAGCTGCATTAATGAATCGGCCAACGCGCGGGGAGAGGCGGTTTGCGTA
TTGGGCGCCAGGGTGGTTTTTCTTTTCACCAGTGAGACGGGCAACAGCTGATTGCCCTTCACCGCCTGGC
CCTGAGAGAGTTGCAGCAAGCGGTCCACGCTGGTTTGCCCCAGCAGGCGAAAATCCTGTTTGATGGTGGT
TAACGGCGGGATATAACATGAGCTGTCTTCGGTATCGTCGTATCCCACTACCGAGATATCCGCACCAACG
CGCAGCCCGGACTCGGTAATGGCGCGCATTGCGCCCAGCGCCATCTGATCGTTGGCAACCAGCATCGCAG
TGGGAACGATGCCCTCATTCAGCATTTGCATGGTTTGTTGAAAACCGGACATGGCACTCCAGTCGCCTTC
CCGTTCCGCTATCGGCTGAATTTGATTGCGAGTGAGATATTTATGCCAGCCAGCCAGACGCAGACGCGCC
GAGACAGAACTTAATGGGCCCGCTAACAGCGCGATTTGCTGGTGACCCAATGCGACCAGATGCTCCACGC
CCAGTCGCGTACCGTCTTCATGGGAGAAAATAATACTGTTGATGGGTGTCTGGTCAGAGACATCAAGAAA
TAACGCCGGAACATTAGTGCAGGCAGCTTCCACAGCAATGGCATCCTGGTCATCCAGCGGATAGTTAATG
ATCAGCCCACTGACGCGTTGCGCGAGAAGATTGTGCACCGCCGCTTTACAGGCTTCGACGCCGCTTCGTT
CTACCATCGACACCACCACGCTGGCACCCAGTTGATCGGCGCGAGATTTAATCGCCGCGACAATTTGCGA
CGGCGCGTGCAGGGCCAGACTGGAGGTGGCAACGCCAATCAGCAACGACTGTTTGCCCGCCAGTTGTTGT
GCCACGCGGTTGGGAATGTAATTCAGCTCCGCCATCGCCGCTTCCACTTTTTCCCGCGTTTTCGCAGAAA
CGTGGCTGGCCTGGTTCACCACGCGGGAAACGGTCTGATAAGAGACACCGGCATACTCTGCGACATCGTA
TAACGTTACTGGTTTCACATTCACCACCCTGAATTGACTCTCTTCCGGGCGCTATCATGCCATACCGCGA
AAGGTTTTGCGCCATTCGATGGTGTCCGGGATCTCGACGCTCTCCCTTATGCGACTCCTGCATTAGGAAG
CAGCCCAGTAGTAGGTTGAGGCCGTTGAGCACCGCCGCCGCAAGGAATGGTGCATGCAAGGAGATGGCGC
CCAACAGTCCCCCGGCCACGGGGCCTGCCACCATACCCACGCCGAAACAAGCGCTCATGAGCCCGAAGTG
GCGAGCCCGATCTTCCCCATCGGTGATGTCGGCGATATAGGCGCCAGCAACCGCACCTGTGGCGCCGGTG
ATGCCGGCCACGATGCGTCCGGCGTAGAGGATCGAGATCTCGATCCCGCGAAATTAATACGACTCACTAT
AGGGGAATTGTGAGCGGATAACAATTCCCCTCTAGAAATAATTTTGTTTAACTTTAAGAAGGAGATATAC
CATGGGCAGCAGCCATCATCATCATCATCACAGCAGCGGCCTGGTTCCGCGTGGTAGTATGAACCACCAG
CAGCAGCAGCAGCAGCAGAAAGCGGGCGAGCAGCAGTTGAGCGAGCCCGAGGACATGGAGATGGAAGCGG
GAGATACAGATGACCCACCAAGAATTACTCAGAACCCTGTGATCAATGGGAATGTGGCCCTGAGTGATGG
ACACAACACCGCGGAGGAGGACATGGAGGATGACACCAGTTGGCGCTCCGAGGCAACCTTTCAGTTCACT
GTGGAGCGCTTCAGCAGACTGAGTGAGTCGGTCCTTAGCCCTCCGTGTTTTGTGCGAAATCTGCCATGGA
AGATTATGGTGATGCCACGCTTTTATCCAGACAGACCACACCAAAAAAGCGTAGGATTCTTTCTCCAGTG
CAATGCTGAATCTGATTCCACGTCATGGTCTTGCCATGCACAAGCAGTGCTGAAGATAATAAATTACAGA
GATGATGAAAAGTCGTTCAGTCGTCGTATTAGTCATTTGTTCTTCCATAAAGAAAATGATTGGGGATTTT
CCAATTTTATGGCCTGGAGTGAAGTGACCGATCCTGAGAAAGGATTTATAGATGATGACAAAGTTACCTT
TGAAGTCTTTGTACAGGCGGATGCTCCCCATGGAGTTGCGTGGGATTCAAAGAAGCACACAGGCTACGTC
GGCTTAAAGAATCAGGGAGCGACTTGTTACATGAACAGCCTGCTACAGACGTTATTTTTCACGAATCAGC
TACGAAAGGCTGTGTACATGATGCCAACCGAGGGGGATGATTCGTCTAAAAGCGTCCCTTTAGCATTACA
AAGAGTGTTCTATGAATTACAGCATAGTGATAAACCTGTAGGAACAAAAAAGTTAACAAAGTCATTTGGG
TGGGAAACTTTAGATAGCTTCATGCAACATGATGTTCAGGAGCTTTGTCGAGTGTTGCTCGATAATGTGG
AAAATAAGATGAAAGGCACCTGTGTAGAGGGCACCATACCCAAATTATTCCGCGGCAAAATGGTGTCCTA
TATCCAGTGTAAAGAAGTAGACTATCGGTCTGATAGAAGAGAAGATTATTATGATATCCAGCTAAGTATC
AAAGGAAAGAAAAATATATTTGAATCATTTGTGGATTATGTGGCAGTAGAACAGCTCGATGGGGACAATA
AATACGACGCTGGGGAACATGGCTTACAGGAAGCAGAGAAAGGTGTGAAATTCCTAACATTGCCACCAGT
GTTACATCTACAACTGATGAGATTTATGTATGACCCTCAGACGGACCAAAATATCAAGATCAATGATAGG
TTTGAATTCCCAGAGCAGTTACCACTTGATGAATTTTTGCAAAAAACAGATCCTAAGGACCCTGCAAATT
ATATTCTTCATGCAGTCCTGGTTCATAGTGGAGATAATCATGGTGGACATTATGTGGTTTATCTAAACCC
CAAAGGGGATGGCAAATGGTGTAAATTTGATGACGACGTGGGGTCAAGGTGTACTAAAGAGGAAGCAATT
GAGCACAATTATGGGGGTCACGATGACGACCTGTCTGTTCGACACTGCACTAATGCTTACATGTTAGTCT
ACATCAGGGAATCAAAACTGAGTGAAGTTTTACAGGCGGTCACCGACCATGATATTCCTCAGCAGTTGGT
GGAGCGATTACAAGAAGAGAAAAGGATCGAGGCTCAGAAGCGGAAGGAGCGGCAGGAAGCCCATCTCTAT
ATGCAAGTGCAGATAGTCGCAGAGGACCAGTTTTGTGGCCACCAAGGGAATGACATGTACGATGAAGAAA
AAGTGAAATACACTGTGTTCAAAGTATTGAAGAACTCCTCGCTTGCTGAGTTTGTTCAGAGCCTCTCTCA
GACCATGGGATTTCCACAAGATCAAATTCGATTGTGGCCCATGCAAGCAAGGAGTAATGGAACAAAACGA
CCAGCAATGTTAGATAATGAAGCCGACGGCAATAAAACAATGATTGAGCTCAGTGATAATGAAAACCCTT
GGACAATATTCCTGGAAACAGTTGATCCCGAGCTGGCTGCTAGTGGAGCGACCTTACCCAAGTTTGATAA
AGATCATGATGTAATGTTATTTTTGAAGATGTATGATCCCAAAACGCGGAGCTTGAATTACTGTGGGCAT
ATCTACACACCAATATCCTGTAAAATACGTGACTTGCTCCCAGTTATGTGTGACAGAGCAGGATTTATTC
AAGATACTAGCCTTATCCTCTATGAGGAAGTTAAACCGAATTTAACAGAGAGAATTCAGGACTATGACGT
GTCTCTTGATAAAGCCCTTGATGAACTAATGGATGGTGACATCATAGTATTTCAGAAGGATGACCCTGAA
AATGATAACAGTGAATTACCCACCGCAAAGGAGTATTTCCGAGATCTCTACCACCGCGTTGATGTCATTT
TCTGTGATAAAACAATCCCTAATGATCCTGGATTTGTGGTTACGTTATCAAATAGAATGAATTATTTTCA
GGTTGCAAAGACAGTTGCACAGAGGCTCAACACAGATCCAATGTTGCTGCAGTTTTTCAAGTCTCAAGGT
TATAGGGATGGCCCAGGTAATCCTCTTAGACATAATTATGAAGGTACTTTAAGAGATCTTCTACAGTTCT
TCAAGCCTAGACAACCTAAGAAACTTTACTATCAGCAGCTTAAGATGAAAATCACAGACTTTGAGAACAG
GCGAAGTTTTAAATGTATATGGTTAAACAGCCAATTTAGGGAAGAGGAAATAACACTATATCCAGACAAG
CATGGGTGTGTCCGGGACCTGTTAGAAGAATGTAAAAAGGCCGTGGAGCTTGGGGAGAAAGCATCAGGGA
AACTTAGGCTGCTAGAAATTGTAAGCTACAAAATCATTGGTGTTCATCAAGAAGATGAACTATTAGAATG
TTTATCTCCTGCAACGAGCCGGACGTTTCGAATAGAGGAAATCCCTTTGGACCAGGTGGACATAGACAAA
GAGAATGAGATGCTTGTCACAGTGGCGCATTTCCACAAAGAGGTCTTCGGAACGTTCGGAATCCCGTTTT
TGCTGAGGATACACCAGGGCGAGCATTTTCGAGAAGTGATGAAGCGAATCCAGAGCCTGCTGGACATCCA
GGAGAAGGAGTTTGAGAAGTTTAAATTTGCAATTGTAATGATGGGCCGACACCAGTACATAAATGAAGAC
GAGTATGAAGTAAATTTGAAAGACTTTGAGCCACAGCCCGGTAATATGTCTCATCCTCGGCCTTGGCTAG
GGCTCGACCACTTCAACAAAGCCCCAAAGAGGAGTCGCTACACTTACCTTGAAAAGGCCATTAAAATCCA
TAACTGATGATGACGAAGCTTGCGGCCGCACTCGAGCACCACCACCACCACCACTGAGATCCGGCTGCTA
ACAAAGCCCGAAAGGAAGCTGAGTTGGCTGCTGCCACCGCTGAGCAATAACTAGCATAACCCCTTGGGGC
CTCTAAACGGGTCTTGAGGGGTTTTTTGCTGAAAGGAGGAACTATATCCGGATTGGCGAATGGG
[124 nt withheld, positions 7135-7258]
C
[91 nt withheld, positions 7260-7350]
A
[49 nt withheld, positions 7352-7400]
CCTTTGACGTTGGAGTCCACGTTCTTT
[37 nt withheld, positions 7428-7464]
ACCCTATCTCGGTCTATTCTTTTGATTTATAAGGGATTTTGCCGATTTCGGCCTATTGGTTAAAAAATGA
GCTGATTTAACAAAAATTTAACGCGAATTTTAACAAAATATTAACGCTTACAATTTAGGTGGCACTTTTC
GGGGAAATGTGCGCGGAACCCCTATTTGTTTATTTTTCTAAATACATTCAAATATGTATCCGCTCATGAA
TTAATTCTTAGAAAAACTCATCGAGCATCAAATGAAACTGCAATTTATTCATATCAGGATTATCAATACC
ATATTTTTGAAAAAGCCGTTTCTGTAATGAAGGAGAAAACTCACCGAGGCAGTTCCATAGGATGGCAAGA
TCCTGGTATCGGTCTGCGATTCCGACTCGTCCAACATCAATACAACCTATTAATTTCCCCTCGTCAAAAA
TAAGGTTATCAAGTGAGAAATCACCATGAGTGACGACTGAATCCGGTGAGAATGGCAAAAGTTTATGCAT
TTCTTTCCAGACTTGTTCAACAGGCCAGCCATTACGCTCGTCATCAAAATCACTCGCATCAACCAAACCG
TTATTCATTCGTGATTGCGCCTGAGCGAGACGAAATACGCGATCGCTGTTAAAAGGACAATTACAAACAG
GAATCGAATGCAACCGGCGCAGGAACACTGCCAGCGCATCAACAATATTTTCACCTGAATCAGGATATTC
TTCTAATACCTGGAATGCTGTTTTCCCGGGGATCGCAGTGGTGAGTAACCATGCATCATCAGGAGTACGG
ATAAAATGCTTGATGGTCGGAAGAGGCATAAATTCCGTCAGCCAGTTTAGTCTGACCATCTCATCTGTAA
CATCATTGGCAACGCTACCTTTGCCATGTTTCAGAAACAACTCTGGCGCATCGGGCTTCCCATACAATCG
ATAGATTGTCGCACCTGATTGCCCGACATTATCGCGAGCCCATTTATACCCATATAAATCAGCATCCATG
TTGGAATTTAATCGCGGCCTAGAGCAAGACGTTTCCCGTTGAATATGGCTCATAACACCCCTTGTATTAC
TGTTTATGTAAGCAGACAGTTTTATTGTTCATGACCAAAATCCCTTAACGTGAGTTTTCGTTCCACTGAG
CGTCAGACCCCGTAGAAAAGATCAAAGGATCTTC
Features (pLannotate 1.2.2; 20 found; start..end, strand, type, name):
      1..589     +  rep_origin     ori: high-copy-number ColE1/pMB1/pBR322/pUC origin of replication
    775..914     -  misc_feature   bom: basis of mobility region from pBR322
   1016..1207    -  CDS            rop: Rop protein, which maintains plasmids at low copy number; rop
   1224..1604    +  CDS            YPB1_ECOLX: Protein predicted: Swiss-Prot protein existence level 4. From Escherichia coli.
   1676..1967    -  CDS            TcR (fragment): tetracycline efflux protein; tet; confers resistance to tetracycline
   1982..2003    -  protein_bind   CAP binding site: CAP binding activates transcription in the presence of cAMP. E. coli catabolite activator protein
   2016..3098    -  CDS            lacI: lac repressor; lacI; The lac repressor binds to the lac operator to inhibit transcription in E. coli. This inhibition can be relieved by adding lactose or isopropyl-β-D-thiogalactopyranoside (IPTG).
   3099..3176    -  promoter       lacI promoter: lacI
   3184..3463    -  CDS            TcR (fragment): tetracycline efflux protein; tet; confers resistance to tetracycline
   3485..3503    +  promoter       T7 promoter: promoter for bacteriophage T7 RNA polymerase
   3504..3528    +  protein_bind   lac operator: The lac repressor binds to the lac operator to inhibit transcription in E. coli. This inhibition can be relieved by adding lactose or isopropyl-β-D-thiogalactopyranoside (IPTG). lac repressor encoded by lacI
   3543..3565    +  RBS            RBS: efficient ribosome binding site from bacteriophage T7 gene 10 (Olins and Rangwala, 1989)
   3584..3600    +  CDS            capTEV™ (fragment): composite tag for in vivo biotinylation, TEV protease cleavage, and 6xHis tagging
   3629..6934    +  CDS            USP7: UBP7_HUMAN - Also known as HAUSP. Experimental evidence at protein level: Swiss-Prot protein existence level 1. (Microbial infection) Contributes to the overall stabilization and trans-activation capability of the herpesvirus 1 trans-acting transcriptional protein ICP0/VMW110 during HSV-1 infection. From Homo sapiens (Human).
   6967..6984    +  CDS            9xHis (fragment): 9xHis affinity tag
   6994..7043    +  CDS            SET1 (fragment): solubility-enhancement tag derived from T7 phage gene 10B
   7051..7098    +  terminator     T7 terminator: transcription terminator for bacteriophage T7 RNA polymerase
   7135..7563    +  rep_origin     f1 ori (sequence partly withheld): f1 bacteriophage origin of replication; arrow indicates direction of (+) strand synthesis
   7616..7673    +  promoter       AmpR promoter (fragment): bla
   7682..8497    -  CDS            KanR: aminoglycoside phosphotransferase; aph(3')-Ia; confers resistance to kanamycin in bacteria or G418 (Geneticin®) in eukaryotes
