[The description below was written by a language model from this plasmid's Addgene catalogue record and pLannotate feature annotations shown in this document.]
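Description:
V485G FL USP7 is a bacterial expression plasmid built on the pET28a-LIC backbone, a ligation-independent-cloning derivative of pET28a. It carries the full-length human USP7 (HAUSP) coding sequence with the V485G substitution. USP7 is a ubiquitin carboxyl-terminal hydrolase, and the depositor describes V485G as a patient mutation from Hao-Fountain syndrome. The 3.3 kb insert was produced by gene synthesis, and the sequenced plasmid is about 8.6 kb.

Transcription is driven by a T7 promoter followed directly by a lac operator, with the phage T7 gene 10 ribosome binding site upstream and a T7 terminator downstream. The plasmid also carries lacI under its own promoter, so expression is repressed until induced with IPTG, and it requires an E. coli host that supplies T7 RNA polymerase. The protein has an N-terminal 6His tag that the record describes as cleavable. The protease is not named in the catalogue fields, although the short annotated fragment just upstream of USP7 matches a composite His/TEV-site tag. Short annotations downstream of the insert (a His-tag fragment and a gene 10-derived fragment) look like residual vector sequence, and the record does not describe any C-terminal tag.

The plasmid replicates from a pBR322-type ColE1 origin with the rop gene and bom region, consistent with the low copy number listed. It also has an f1 origin for single-stranded DNA production. Selection is with kanamycin through the aph(3')-Ia gene. The tetracycline-resistance fragments in the table are non-functional backbone remnants. The construct is suited to producing and purifying recombinant mutant USP7, for example to compare the activity and stability of disease-associated variants.
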