Addgene plasmid #227222: V485G FL USP7
Purpose: Expresses human USP7 with a N-terminal cleavable 6His tag in E. coli
Depositing lab: Irina Bezsonova. Depositing organization: University of Connecticut Health Center. Publication: Functional spectrum of USP7 pathogenic variants in Hao-Fountain syndrome: Insights into the enzyme's activity, stability, and allosteric modulation. Korchak EJ, Sharafi M, Jaen Maisonet I, Salazar-Chaparro A, Semenova IV, Khan H, O'Neil AL, Caro P, Schaaf CP, Buhrlage SJ, Bezsonova I. Proc Natl Acad Sci U S A. 2025 Sep 30;122(39):e2510252122. doi: 10.1073/pnas.2510252122. Epub 2025 Sep 22. PubMed 40982686.
Backbone
  Vector backbone: pET28a-LIC Vector (GenBank accession EF442785)
  Backbone manufacturer: Structural Genomics Consortium, Toronto
  Backbone size w/o insert (bp): 5306
  Vector type: Bacterial Expression
Growth in bacteria
  Bacterial resistance: Kanamycin, 50 μg/mL
  Growth temperature: 37°C
  Growth strain: DH5alpha
  Copy number: Low Copy
Gene/Insert
  Gene/Insert name: USP7 (Ubiquitin carboxyl-terminal hydrolase 7) (alt name: HAUSP)
  Species: H. sapiens (human)
  Insert size (bp): 3306
  Mutation: V485G
  Entrez Gene: USP7 (a.k.a. C16DELp13.2, DEL16P13.2, HAFOUS, HAUSP, TEF1)
  Promoter: T7-promoter
  Tag / fusion protein: 6His (N terminal on insert)
  Cloning method: Gene Synthesis
  Sequencing primers: 5′ T7; 3′ T7-term
Terms and licenses: Academic/Nonprofit Terms; Industry Terms: Not Available to Industry
Depositor comments: USP7 full length Hao-Fountain patient mutation V485G
How to cite: V485G FL USP7 was a gift from Irina Bezsonova (Addgene plasmid # 227222 ; http://n2t.net/addgene:227222 ; RRID:Addgene_227222)
